Addgene plasmid #138897: pPD286 ZF43x2-Compact_EYFP
Purpose: EYFP reporter vector for the ZF43x2-Compact promoter
Depositing lab: Joshua Leonard. Depositing organization: Northwestern University. Publication: The COMET toolkit for composing customizable genetic programs in mammalian cells. Donahue PS, Draut JW, Muldoon JJ, Edelstein HI, Bagheri N, Leonard JN. Nat Commun. 2020 Feb 7;11(1):779. doi: 10.1038/s41467-019-14147-5. PubMed 32034124.
Backbone
  Vector backbone: pPD152 Reporter Template v2
  Vector type: Mammalian Expression, Synthetic Biology
Growth in bacteria
  Bacterial resistance: Ampicillin, 100 μg/mL
  Growth temperature: 37°C
  Growth strain: DH5alpha
  Copy number: High Copy
Gene/Insert
  Gene/Insert name: ZF43x2-Compact
  Species: Synthetic
  Promoter: ZF43x2-Compact
  Cloning method: Restriction Enzyme; 5′ cloning site BglII (not destroyed); 3′ cloning site NheI (not destroyed)
  Sequencing primers: 5′ CGACACGGAAATGTTGAATAC; 3′ TAGAAGGCACAGTCGAGG
Terms and licenses: Academic/Nonprofit Terms; Industry Terms: Not Available to Industry
Depositor comments: Leonard Lab plasmid reference number: L1434
How to cite: pPD286 ZF43x2-Compact_EYFP was a gift from Joshua Leonard (Addgene plasmid # 138897 ; http://n2t.net/addgene:138897 ; RRID:Addgene_138897)
