[The description below was written by a language model from this plasmid's Addgene catalogue record and pLannotate feature annotations shown in this document.]
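Description:
pPD286 ZF43x2-Compact_EYFP is a 4,255-nt mammalian expression reporter plasmid from the COMET toolkit, a synthetic-biology collection for building customizable genetic programs in mammalian cells. It is built on the pPD152 Reporter Template v2 backbone and is propagated in E. coli as a high-copy plasmid through a ColE1/pUC-type origin, with selection on ampicillin provided by the β-lactamase gene and its native promoter. An f1 bacteriophage origin is also present, along with lac promoter/operator, CAP site and lacI fragments carried over from the parental cloning vector.

The payload is a synthetic inducible promoter, ZF43x2-Compact, cloned between retained BglII and NheI sites upstream of an EYFP coding sequence that is terminated by the bovine growth hormone polyadenylation signal. The annotation detects only a short fragment of a minimal TATA-box promoter with low basal activity just ahead of EYFP. The upstream synthetic element itself is not annotated, but its name suggests two binding sites for the ZF43 zinc-finger domain in a compact spacing, although the record does not spell out this architecture. In such a design, yellow fluorescence stays low unless a cognate zinc-finger transcription factor is supplied, so the plasmid reads out the activity of ZF43-based regulators, typically after co-delivery into mammalian cells.

Downstream of the reporter lies an SV40 early promoter followed by only a small fragment of a bleomycin-family resistance gene and an SV40 poly(A) signal. A complete mammalian selection marker therefore does not appear to be present, which points to transient use rather than stable selection.
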