Features (pLannotate 1.2.2; 16 found; start..end, strand, type, name):
     78..94      +  promoter       minP (fragment): minimal TATA-box promoter with low basal activity
    136..852     +  CDS            EYFP: EYFP is a basic (constitutively fluorescent) green/yellow fluorescent protein published in 1996, derived from Aequorea victoria. It is reported to be a very rapidly-maturing weak dimer with high acid sensitivity.
    906..1017    +  polyA_signal   bGH poly(A) signal: bovine growth hormone polyadenylation signal
   1134..1155    +  promoter       SV40 promoter (fragment): SV40 enhancer and early promoter
   1176..1604    +  rep_origin     f1 ori (sequence partly withheld): f1 bacteriophage origin of replication; arrow indicates direction of (+) strand synthesis
   1609..1631    +  promoter       SV40 promoter (fragment): SV40 enhancer and early promoter
   1632..1823    +  promoter       SV40 promoter: SV40 early promoter
   1850..1948    +  CDS            ble (fragment): BLE_KLEPN - Experimental evidence at protein level: Swiss-Prot protein existence level 1. Binding protein with a strong affinity to the bleomycin family of antibiotics. Binds to CL990; an antimitotic-antibiotic compound. From Klebsiella pneumoniae.
   1943..2064    +  polyA_signal   SV40 poly(A) signal: SV40 polyadenylation signal
   2137..2153    -  protein_bind   lac operator: The lac repressor binds to the lac operator to inhibit transcription in E. coli. This inhibition can be relieved by adding lactose or isopropyl-β-D-thiogalactopyranoside (IPTG). lac repressor encoded by lacI
   2161..2191    -  promoter       lac promoter: promoter for the E. coli lac operon
   2206..2227    -  protein_bind   CAP binding site: CAP binding activates transcription in the presence of cAMP. E. coli catabolite activator protein
   2240..2332    -  CDS            lacI (fragment): lac repressor; lacI; The lac repressor binds to the lac operator to inhibit transcription in E. coli. This inhibition can be relieved by adding lactose or isopropyl-β-D-thiogalactopyranoside (IPTG).
   2515..3103    -  rep_origin     ori: high-copy-number ColE1/pMB1/pBR322/pUC origin of replication
   3274..4134    -  CDS            AmpR: β-lactamase; bla; confers resistance to ampicillin, carbenicillin, and related antibiotics
   4135..4239    -  promoter       AmpR promoter: bla
>Addgene plasmid #138897 | pPD286 ZF43x2-Compact_EYFP | addgene full sequence | sequence record 323932 | Addgene NGS Result
GTGCCACCTGACGTCGACGGATCGGGAGATCTGAATTACGATCGGAGTGAGGATAATTAGAGTGAGGACG
ATCCCTCTAGAGGGTATATAATGGGGGCCACTAGTCTACTACCAGAGCTCATCGCTAGCGCCACCATGGT
GAGCAAGGGCGAGGAGCTGTTCACCGGGGTGGTGCCCATCCTGGTCGAGCTGGACGGCGACGTAAACGGC
CACAAGTTCAGCGTGTCCGGCGAGGGCGAGGGCGATGCCACCTACGGCAAGCTGACCCTGAAGTTCATCT
GCACCACCGGCAAGCTGCCCGTGCCCTGGCCCACCCTCGTGACCACCTTCGGCTACGGCCTGCAGTGCTT
CGCCCGCTACCCCGACCACATGAAGCAGCACGACTTCTTCAAGTCCGCCATGCCCGAAGGCTACGTCCAG
GAGCGCACCATCTTCTTCAAGGACGACGGCAACTACAAGACCCGCGCCGAGGTGAAGTTCGAGGGCGACA
CCCTGGTGAACCGCATCGAGCTGAAGGGCATCGACTTCAAGGAGGACGGCAACATCCTGGGGCACAAGCT
GGAGTACAACTACAACAGCCACAACGTCTATATCATGGCCGACAAGCAGAAGAACGGCATCAAGGTGAAC
TTCAAGATCCGCCACAACATCGAGGACGGCAGCGTGCAGCTCGCCGACCACTACCAGCAGAACACCCCCA
TCGGCGACGGCCCCGTGCTGCTGCCCGACAACCACTACCTGAGCTACCAGTCCGCCCTGAGCAAAGACCC
CAACGAGAAGCGCGATCACATGGTCCTGCTGGAGTTCGTGACCGCCGCCGGGATCACTCTCGGCATGGAC
GAGCTGTACAAGTAGGCGGCCGCTCGAGTCTAGAGGGCCCGTTTAAACCCGCTGATCAGCCTCGACTGTG
CCTTCTAGTTGCCAGCCATCTGTTGTTTGCCCCTCCCCCGTGCCTTCCTTGACCCTGGAAGGTGCCACTC
CCACTGTCCTTTCCTAATAAAATGAGGAAATTGCATCGCATTGTCTGAGTAGGTGTCATTCTATTCTGGG
GGGTGGGGTGGGGCAGGACAGCAAGGGGGAGGATTGGGAAGTCAATAGCAGGCATGCTGGGGATGCGGTG
GGCTCTATGGCTTCTGAGGCGGAAAGAACCAGCTGGGGCTCTAGGGGGTATCCCC
[124 nt withheld, positions 1176-1299]
C
[91 nt withheld, positions 1301-1391]
A
[49 nt withheld, positions 1393-1441]
CCTTTGACGTTGGAGTCCACGTTCTTT
[37 nt withheld, positions 1469-1505]
ACCCTATCTCGGTCTATTCTTTTGATTTATAAGGGATTTTGCCGATTTCGGCCTATTGGTTAAAAAATGA
GCTGATTTAACAAAAATTTAACGCGAATTAATTCTGTGGAATGTGTGTCAGTTAGGCTCAATTAGTCAGC
AACCATAGTCCCGCCCCTAACTCCGCCCATCCCGCCCCTAACTCCGCCCAGTTCCGCCCATTCTCCGCCC
CATGGCTGACTAATTTTTTTTATTTATGCAGAGGCCGAGGCCGCCTCTGCCTCTGAGCTATTCCAGAAGT
AGTGAGGAGGCTTTTTTGGAGGCCTAGGCTTTTGCAAAAAGCTCCCGGGAGCTTGTATATCCATTTTCGG
AGGTTGGGCTTCGGAATCGTTTTCCGGGACGCCGGCTGGATGATCCTCCAGCGCGGGGATCTCATGCTGG
AGTTCTTCGCCCACCCCAACTTGTTTATTGCAGCTTATAATGGTTACAAATAAAGCAATAGCATCACAAA
TTTCACAAATAAAGCATTTTTTTCACTGCATTCTAGTTGTGGTTTGTCCAAACTCATCAATGTATCTTAT
CATGTCTGTATACCGTCGACCTCTAGCTAGAGCTTGGCGTAATCATGGTCATAGCTGTTTCCTGTGTGAA
ATTGTTATCCGCTCACAATTCCACACAACATACGAGCCGGAAGCATAAAGTGTAAAGCCTGGGGTGCCTA
ATGAGTGAGCTAACTCACATTAATTGCGTTGCGCTCACTGCCCGCTTTCCAGTCGGGAAACCTGTCGTGC
CAGCTGCATTAATGAATCGGCCAACGCGCGGGGAGAGGCGGTTTGCGTATTGGGCGCTCTTCCGCTTCCT
CGCTCACTGACTCGCTGCGCTCGGTCGTTCGGCTGCGGCGAGCGGTATCAGCTCACTCAAAGGCGGTAAT
ACGGTTATCCACAGAATCAGGGGATAACGCAGGAAAGAACATGTGAGCAAAAGGCCAGCAAAAGGCCAGG
AACCGTAAAAAGGCCGCGTTGCTGGCGTTTTTCCATAGGCTCCGCCCCCCTGACGAGCATCACAAAAATC
GACGCTCAAGTCAGAGGTGGCGAAACCCGACAGGACTATAAAGATACCAGGCGTTTCCCCCTGGAAGCTC
CCTCGTGCGCTCTCCTGTTCCGACCCTGCCGCTTACCGGATACCTGTCCGCCTTTCTCCCTTCGGGAAGC
GTGGCGCTTTCTCATAGCTCACGCTGTAGGTATCTCAGTTCGGTGTAGGTCGTTCGCTCCAAGCTGGGCT
GTGTGCACGAACCCCCCGTTCAGCCCGACCGCTGCGCCTTATCCGGTAACTATCGTCTTGAGTCCAACCC
GGTAAGACACGACTTATCGCCACTGGCAGCAGCCACTGGTAACAGGATTAGCAGAGCGAGGTATGTAGGC
GGTGCTACAGAGTTCTTGAAGTGGTGGCCTAACTACGGCTACACTAGAAGAACAGTATTTGGTATCTGCG
CTCTGCTGAAGCCAGTTACCTTCGGAAAAAGAGTTGGTAGCTCTTGATCCGGCAAACAAACCACCGCTGG
TAGCGGTGGTTTTTTTGTTTGCAAGCAGCAGATTACGCGCAGAAAAAAAGGATCTCAAGAAGATCCTTTG
ATCTTTTCTACGGGGTCTGACGCTCAGTGGAACGAAAACTCACGTTAAGGGATTTTGGTCATGAGATTAT
CAAAAAGGATCTTCACCTAGATCCTTTTAAATTAAAAATGAAGTTTTAAATCAATCTAAAGTATATATGA
GTAAACTTGGTCTGACAGTTACCAATGCTTAATCAGTGAGGCACCTATCTCAGCGATCTGTCTATTTCGT
TCATCCATAGTTGCCTGACTCCCCGTCGTGTAGATAACTACGATACGGGAGGGCTTACCATCTGGCCCCA
GTGCTGCAATGATACCGCGAGATCCACGCTCACCGGCTCCAGATTTATCAGCAATAAACCAGCCAGCCGG
AAGGGCCGAGCGCAGAAGTGGTCCTGCAACTTTATCCGCCTCCATCCAGTCTATTAATTGTTGCCGGGAA
GCTAGAGTAAGTAGTTCGCCAGTTAATAGTTTGCGCAACGTTGTTGCCATTGCTACAGGCATCGTGGTGT
CACGCTCGTCGTTTGGTATGGCTTCATTCAGCTCCGGTTCCCAACGATCAAGGCGAGTTACATGATCCCC
CATGTTGTGCAAAAAAGCGGTTAGCTCCTTCGGTCCTCCGATCGTTGTCAGAAGTAAGTTGGCCGCAGTG
TTATCACTCATGGTTATGGCAGCACTGCATAATTCTCTTACTGTCATGCCATCCGTAAGATGCTTTTCTG
TGACTGGTGAGTACTCAACCAAGTCATTCTGAGAATAGTGTATGCGGCGACCGAGTTGCTCTTGCCCGGC
GTCAATACGGGATAATACCGCGCCACATAGCAGAACTTTAAAAGTGCTCATCATTGGAAAACGTTCTTCG
GGGCGAAAACTCTCAAGGATCTTACCGCTGTTGAGATCCAGTTCGATGTAACCCACTCGTGCACCCAACT
GATCTTCAGCATCTTTTACTTTCACCAGCGTTTCTGGGTGAGCAAAAACAGGAAGGCAAAATGCCGCAAA
AAAGGGAATAAGGGCGACACGGAAATGTTGAATACTCATACTCTTCCTTTTTCAATATTATTGAAGCATT
TATCAGGGTTATTGTCTCATGAGCGGATACATATTTGAATGTATTTAGAAAAATAAACAAATAGGGGTTC
CGCGCACATTTCCCCGAAAA
