>Addgene plasmid #138897 | pPD286 ZF43x2-Compact_EYFP | depositor partial sequence | sequence record 268461 | ZF43x2-Compact promoter
AGATCTGAATTACGATCGGAGTGAGGATAATTAGAGTGAGGACGATCCCTCTAGAGGGTATATAATGGGG
GCCACTAGTCTACTACCAGAGCTCATCGCTAGC
